>Addgene plasmid #245985 | pCMV-Gpr45-3xFlag | addgene full sequence | sequence record 488671 | Addgene NGS Result
GAGTTCGAGCTTGCATGCCTGCAGGTCGTTACATAACTTACGGTAAATGGCCCGCCTGGCTGACCGCCCA
ACGACCCCCGCCCATTGACGTCAATAATGACGTATGTTCCCATAGTAACGCCAATAGGGACTTTCCATTG
ACGTCAATGGGTGGAGTATTTACGGTAAACTGCCCACTTGGCAGTACATCAAGTGTATCATATGCCAAGT
ACGCCCCCTATTGACGTCAATGACGGTAAATGGCCCGCCTGGCATTATGCCCAGTACATGACCTTATGGG
ACTTTCCTACTTGGCAGTACATCTACGTATTAGTCATCGCTATTACCATGGTGATGCGGTTTTGGCAGTA
CATCAATGGGCGTGGATAGCGGTTTGACTCACGGGGATTTCCAAGTCTCCACCCCATTGACGTCAATGGG
AGTTTGTTTTGGCACCAAAATCAACGGGACTTTCCAAAATGTCGTAACAACTCCGCCCCATTGACGCAAA
TGGGCGGTAGGCGTGTACGGTGGGAGGTCTATATAAGCAGAGCTCGTTTAGTGAACCGTCAGATCGCCTG
GAGACGCCATCCACGCTGTTTTGACCTCCATAGAAGACACCGGGACCGATCCAGCCTCCGGACTCTAGAG
GATCCGGTACTAGAGGAACTGAAAAACCAGAAAGTTAACTGGTAAGTTTAGTCTTTTTGTCTTTTATTTC
AGGTCCCGGATCCGGTGGTGGTGCAAATCAAAGAACTGCTCCTCAGTGGATGTTGCCTTTACTTCTAGGC
CTGTACGGAAGTGTTACTTCTGCTCTAAAAGCTGCGGAATTGTACCCGCGGGCCCAGGCCCGAATTAGAG
AATTCGCCACCATGGCCTGTAACAGCACACCCATGGGGACTTACGAACATCTGCTGCTGAATGTGAGCAA
CACTTTGGACCCTGGGGACACCCCACTGTCTGCACCGCTCAGGATCTCGCTGGCAATAATGATGCTGCTG
ATGATCGTGGTAGGATTCCTTGGCAACACGGTGGTCTGCATCATCGTGTACCAGAGGCCAGCCATGCGTT
CAGCTATCAACCTGCTGCTGGCCACCTTGGCCTTCTCCGACATCATGCTGTCTTTATGCTGCATGCCATT
CACGGCCATCACCCTCATCACTGTTCGCTGGCATTTCGGGGACCACTTTTGTCGGCTTTCAGCTACTCTC
TATTGGTTTTTTGTCCTAGAGGGCGTGGCCATCCTGCTCATCATTAGCGTGGACCGGTTTCTCATCATCG
TGCAGCGTCAGGACAAGCTGAACCCACGCAGGGCTAAGATGATCATCGCGGCCTCCTGGGTGCTGTCTTT
CTGCATCTCTGCGCCCTCCTTCACTGGCTGGACGTTCATGGAGGTGCCTGCTCGAGCCCCACAGTGCGTG
CTAGGCTACACTGAGTTCCCAGCTGAACGCGCCTATGTAGTGACACTGGTGGTGGCAGTGTTCTTTGCTC
CCTTCGGCGTCATGTTGTGCTCCTATCTGTGCATCCTCAATACGGTGCGGAAGAACGCTGTCCGTGTGCA
CAACCAGTCGGACAGCCTGGACCTCAGACAGCTGACCGGAGCTGGCCTGAGACGTCTCAGACGGCAGCAG
CAGCAGGCCAGCCTGGACCTGAGTTTCAAAACCAAGGCCTTCACCACCATCCTCATCCTCTTCGTGGGCT
TTTCACTCTGCTGGCTGCCACACTCAGTCTACAGCCTGCTGTCTGCGTTCAGCCGGCGGTTCTATTACAG
CGCCTCCTTCTACACCACCAGCACATGCGTCCTGTGGCTCAGTTACCTCAAGTCTGTTTTCAACCCCATC
GTCTACTGCTGGAGGATCAAGAAATTCCGCGAGGCCTGCATAGAGTTGCTTCCCCACACTTTCCAAATCC
TCCCTAAAGTGCCTGAGCGGATCCAGAGGAAAATCCAGCCAAGCACCATCTATGTGTGCAACGAAAACCA
ATCCGCTGTCCTCGAGGACTACAAAGACCATGACGGTGATTATAAAGATCATGACATCGACTACAAGGAT
GACGATGACAAGTAGGCGGCCGCGGGGATCCAGACATGATAAGATACATTGATGAGTTTGGACAAACCAC
AACTAGAATGCAGTGAAAAAAATGCTTTATTTGTGAAATTTGTGATGCTATTGCTTTATTTGTAACCATT
ATAAGCTGCAATAAACAAGTTAACAACAACAATTGCATTCATTTTATGTTTCAGGTTCAGGGGGAGGTGT
GGGAGGTTTTTTCGGATCCTCTAGAGTCGATCTGCAGGCATGCTAGCTTGGCGTAATCATGGTCATAGCT
GTTTCCTGTGTGAAATTGTTATCCGCTCACAATTCCACACAACATACGAGCCGGAAGCATAAAGTGTAAA
GCCTGGGGTGCCTAATGAGTGAGCTAACTCACATTAATTGCGTTGCGCTCACTGCCCGCTTTCCAGTCGG
GAAACCTGTCGTGCCAGCTGCATTAATGAATCGGCCAACGCGCGGGGAGAGGCGGTTTGCGTATTGGGCG
CTCTTCCGCTTCCTCGCTCACTGACTCGCTGCGCTCGGTCGTTCGGCTGCGGCGAGCGGTATCAGCTCAC
TCAAAGGCGGTAATACGGTTATCCACAGAATCAGGGGATAACGCAGGAAAGAACATGTGAGCAAAAGGCC
AGCAAAAGGCCAGGAACCGTAAAAAGGCCGCGTTGCTGGCGTTTTTCCATAGGCTCCGCCCCCCTGACGA
GCATCACAAAAATCGACGCTCAAGTCAGAGGTGGCGAAACCCGACAGGACTATAAAGATACCAGGCGTTT
CCCCCTGGAAGCTCCCTCGTGCGCTCTCCTGTTCCGACCCTGCCGCTTACCGGATACCTGTCCGCCTTTC
TCCCTTCGGGAAGCGTGGCGCTTTCTCATAGCTCACGCTGTAGGTATCTCAGTTCGGTGTAGGTCGTTCG
CTCCAAGCTGGGCTGTGTGCACGAACCCCCCGTTCAGCCCGACCGCTGCGCCTTATCCGGTAACTATCGT
CTTGAGTCCAACCCGGTAAGACACGACTTATCGCCACTGGCAGCAGCCACTGGTAACAGGATTAGCAGAG
CGAGGTATGTAGGCGGTGCTACAGAGTTCTTGAAGTGGTGGCCTAACTACGGCTACACTAGAAGAACAGT
ATTTGGTATCTGCGCTCTGCTGAAGCCAGTTACCTTCGGAAAAAGAGTTGGTAGCTCTTGATCCGGCAAA
CAAACCACCGCTGGTAGCGGTGGTTTTTTTGTTTGCAAGCAGCAGATTACGCGCAGAAAAAAAGGATCTC
AAGAAGATCCTTTGATCTTTTCTACGGGGTCTGACGCTCAGTGGAACGAAAACTCACGTTAAGGGATTTT
GGTCATGAGATTATCAAAAAGGATCTTCACCTAGATCCTTTTAAATTAAAAATGAAGTTTTAAATCAATC
TAAAGTATATATGAGTAAACTTGGTCTGACAGTTACCAATGCTTAATCAGTGAGGCACCTATCTCAGCGA
TCTGTCTATTTCGTTCATCCATAGTTGCCTGACTCCCCGTCGTGTAGATAACTACGATACGGGAGGGCTT
ACCATCTGGCCCCAGTGCTGCAATGATACCGCGAGACCCACGCTCACCGGCTCCAGATTTATCAGCAATA
AACCAGCCAGCCGGAAGGGCCGAGCGCAGAAGTGGTCCTGCAACTTTATCCGCCTCCATCCAGTCTATTA
ATTGTTGCCGGGAAGCTAGAGTAAGTAGTTCGCCAGTTAATAGTTTGCGCAACGTTGTTGCCATTGCTAC
AGGCATCGTGGTGTCACGCTCGTCGTTTGGTATGGCTTCATTCAGCTCCGGTTCCCAACGATCAAGGCGA
GTTACATGATCCCCCATGTTGTGCAAAAAAGCGGTTAGCTCCTTCGGTCCTCCGATCGTTGTCAGAAGTA
AGTTGGCCGCAGTGTTATCACTCATGGTTATGGCAGCACTGCATAATTCTCTTACTGTCATGCCATCCGT
AAGATGCTTTTCTGTGACTGGTGAGTACTCAACCAAGTCATTCTGAGAATAGTGTATGCGGCGACCGAGT
TGCTCTTGCCCGGCGTCAATACGGGATAATACCGCGCCACATAGCAGAACTTTAAAAGTGCTCATCATTG
GAAAACGTTCTTCGGGGCGAAAACTCTCAAGGATCTTACCGCTGTTGAGATCCAGTTCGATGTAACCCAC
TCGTGCACCCAACTGATCTTCAGCATCTTTTACTTTCACCAGCGTTTCTGGGTGAGCAAAAACAGGAAGG
CAAAATGCCGCAAAAAAGGGAATAAGGGCGACACGGAAATGTTGAATACTCATACTCTTCCTTTTTCAAT
ATTATTGAAGCATTTATCAGGGTTATTGTCTCATGAGCGGATACATATTTGAATGTATTTAGAAAAATAA
ACAAATAGGGGTTCCGCGCACATTTCCCCGAAAAGTGCCACCTGACGTCTAAGAAACCATTATTATCATG
ACATTAACCTATAAAAATAGGCGTATCACGAGGCCCTTTCGTCTCGCGCGTTTCGGTGATGACGGTGAAA
ACCTCTGACACATGCAGCTCCCGGAGACGGTCACAGCTTGTCTGTAAGCGGATGCCGGGAGCAGACAAGC
CCGTCAGGGCGCGTCAGCGGGTGTTGGCGGGTGTCGGGGCTGGCTTAACTATGCGGCATCAGAGCAGATT
GTACTGAGAGTGCACCATATGCGGTGTGAAATACCGCACAGATGCGTAAGGAGAAAATACCGCATCAGGC
GCCATTCGCCATTCAGGCTGCGCAACTGTTGGGAAGGGCGATCGGTGCGGGCCTCTTCGCTATTACGCCA
GCTGGCGAAAGGGGGATGTGCTGCAAGGCGATTAAGTTGGGTAACGCCAGGGTTTTCCCAGTCACGACGT
TGTAAAACGACGGCCAGT
Features (pLannotate 1.2.2; 17 found; start..end, strand, type, name):
      8..28      -  misc_feature   MCS (fragment): pUC18/19 multiple cloning site
     27..330     +  enhancer       CMV enhancer: human cytomegalovirus immediate early enhancer
    331..534     +  promoter       CMV promoter: human cytomegalovirus (CMV) immediate early promoter
    672..768     +  intron         SV40 intron: modified SV40 intron with splice donor and acceptor sites
    852..1970    +  CDS            Gpr45: GPR45_MOUSE - Experimental evidence at transcript level: Swiss-Prot protein existence level 2. Orphan receptor. May play a role in brain function. From Mus musculus (Mouse).
   1977..2042    +  CDS            3xFLAG: three tandem FLAG® epitope tags, followed by an enterokinase cleavage site
   2057..2191    -  polyA_signal   SV40 poly(A) signal: SV40 polyadenylation signal
   2326..2342    -  protein_bind   lac operator: The lac repressor binds to the lac operator to inhibit transcription in E. coli. This inhibition can be relieved by adding lactose or isopropyl-β-D-thiogalactopyranoside (IPTG). lac repressor encoded by lacI
   2350..2380    -  promoter       lac promoter: promoter for the E. coli lac operon
   2395..2416    -  protein_bind   CAP binding site: CAP binding activates transcription in the presence of cAMP. E. coli catabolite activator protein
   2429..2521    -  CDS            lacI (fragment): lac repressor; lacI; The lac repressor binds to the lac operator to inhibit transcription in E. coli. This inhibition can be relieved by adding lactose or isopropyl-β-D-thiogalactopyranoside (IPTG).
   2704..3292    -  rep_origin     ori: high-copy-number ColE1/pMB1/pBR322/pUC origin of replication
   3463..4323    -  CDS            AmpR: β-lactamase; bla; confers resistance to ampicillin, carbenicillin, and related antibiotics
   4324..4428    -  promoter       AmpR promoter: bla
   4523..4558    +  CDS            rop (fragment): Rop protein, which maintains plasmids at low copy number; rop
   4660..4759    +  misc_feature   bom (fragment): basis of mobility region from pBR322
   4765..2       -  CDS            lacZα (fragment) (across the origin): LacZα fragment of β-galactosidase; lacZ fragment
