[The description below was written by a language model from this plasmid's Addgene catalogue record and pLannotate feature annotations shown in this document.]
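Description:
pCMV-Gpr45-3xFlag is a 4.9 kb mammalian expression plasmid built on a pCMV backbone for transient, transfection-based production of wild-type mouse GPR45 carrying a C-terminal 3xFLAG tag. It is propagated in E. coli as a high-copy plasmid through a ColE1/pUC-type origin and selected with ampicillin via the β-lactamase gene and its native promoter. The backbone also retains non-functional remnants of its pUC/pBR322 ancestry, including fragments of lacZα, lacI, rop and the bom region, together with a lac promoter/operator and CAP binding site. These play no evident role in the mammalian expression cassette. No mammalian selection marker is annotated, consistent with transient rather than stable use.

The expression unit is driven by the human cytomegalovirus immediate-early enhancer and promoter, followed by a modified SV40 intron whose splice donor and acceptor sites generally improve mRNA processing and expression. Downstream lies the 1,119 bp Gpr45 coding sequence, cloned between EcoRI and XhoI sites that both remain intact. After a short linker comes the 3xFLAG sequence, three tandem FLAG epitopes that include an enterokinase cleavage site. An SV40 polyadenylation signal lies just downstream of the tag, although the feature table annotates it on the opposite strand to the cassette.

GPR45 is annotated as an orphan G protein-coupled receptor with a possible role in brain function. The epitope tag allows the protein to be detected, localised or immunoprecipitated with anti-FLAG antibodies in transfected cells. The associated publication concerns GPR45 modulation of Gαs at primary cilia of the paraventricular hypothalamus in the control of food intake, which suggests the construct serves as the wild-type reference for such studies.
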