Addgene plasmid #245985: pCMV-Gpr45-3xFlag
Purpose: Express 3xFlag C-terminal tagged wild-type mouse GPR45 transiently via transfection in mammalian cells.
Depositing lab: Zhao Zhang. Depositing organization: University of Texas Southwestern Medical Center. Publication: GPR45 modulates Galpha(s) at primary cilia of the paraventricular hypothalamus to control food intake. Xun Y, Jiang Y, Xu B, Tang M, Ludwig S, Nakamura K, Mukhopadhyay S, Liu C, Beutler B, Zhang Z. Science. 2025 Jun 5;388(6751):eadp3989. doi: 10.1126/science.adp3989. Epub 2025 Jun 5. PubMed 40472089.
Backbone
  Vector backbone: pCMV
  Vector type: Mammalian Expression
Growth in bacteria
  Bacterial resistance: Ampicillin, 100 μg/mL
  Growth temperature: 37°C
  Growth strain: DH5alpha
  Copy number: High Copy
Gene/Insert
  Gene/Insert name: Gpr45
  Species: M. musculus (mouse)
  Insert size (bp): 1119
  GenBank ID: NM_053107
  Entrez Gene: Gpr45 (a.k.a. 9230112G11Rik, PSP24-1, PSP24-alpha)
  Tag / fusion protein: 3xFlag (C terminal on insert)
  Cloning method: Restriction Enzyme; 5′ cloning site EcoRI (not destroyed); 3′ cloning site XhoI (not destroyed)
  Sequencing primers: 5′ TCTAAAAGCTGCGGAATTGT; 3′ GTGGTTTGTCCAAACTCATC
Terms and licenses: Academic/Nonprofit Terms; Industry Terms: Not Available to Industry
How to cite: pCMV-Gpr45-3xFlag was a gift from Zhao Zhang (Addgene plasmid # 245985 ; http://n2t.net/addgene:245985 ; RRID:Addgene_245985)
